Addgene plasmid #89743: pmCherry-3xNLS-OptoJNKi-dsm
Purpose: Expression of light-regulated JNK inhibitor, mCherry-tagged, localised to nucleus, dark-state mutant photosensor (AsLov2Ja.C450A), inhibitor JIP11
Depositing lab: Michael Courtney. Depositing organization: University of Eastern Finland. Publication: A simple optogenetic MAPK inhibitor design reveals resonance between transcription-regulating circuitry and temporally-encoded inputs. Melero-Fernandez de Mera RM, Li LL, Popinigis A, Cisek K, Tuittila M, Yadav L, Serva A, Courtney MJ. Nat Commun. 2017 May 12;8:15017. doi: 10.1038/ncomms15017. PubMed 28497795.
Backbone
  Vector backbone: pmCherry-C1
  Backbone manufacturer: Clontech
  Backbone size w/o insert (bp): 4722
  Total vector size (bp): 5240
  Vector type: Mammalian Expression ; Fluorescent protein
  Selectable markers: Neomycin (select with G418)
Growth in bacteria
  Bacterial resistance: Kanamycin, 50 μg/mL
  Growth temperature: 37°C
  Growth strain: DH5alpha
  Copy number: High Copy
Gene/Insert
  Gene/Insert name: NLS-OptoJNKi dark-state mutant (alt name: 3xNLS-AsLov2Jalpha (404-546)-C450A-JIP11)
  Species: Synthetic; Avena Sativa and
  Insert size (bp): 587
  Mutation: C450A mutation of AsLov2Jalpha
  GenBank ID: KY595935
  Promoter: CMV
  Tag / fusion protein: mCherry (N terminal on backbone)
  Cloning method: Restriction Enzyme; 5′ cloning site BsrGI (not destroyed); 3′ cloning site BamHI (not destroyed)
  Sequencing primers: 5′ DsRed_mCherry-fwd; 3′ fastbac reverse
Resource information
  A portion of this plasmid was derived from a plasmid made by: We designed and assembled the insert from de novo synthesised sequences
Terms and licenses: Academic/Nonprofit Terms; Industry Terms: Not Available to Industry
Depositor comments: For further information please see: Melero-Fernandez de Mera RM*, Li LL*, Popinigis A, Cisek K, Tuittila M, Yadav L, Serva A, Courtney MJ (2017) A simple optogenetic MAPK inhibitor design reveals resonance between transcription-regulating circuitry and temporally-encoded inputs. Nat. Commun. 8, 15017 doi: 10.1038/ncomms15017.
How to cite: pmCherry-3xNLS-OptoJNKi-dsm was a gift from Michael Courtney (Addgene plasmid # 89743 ; http://n2t.net/addgene:89743 ; RRID:Addgene_89743)
