[The description below was written by a language model from this plasmid's Addgene catalogue record and pLannotate feature annotations shown in this document.]
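Description:
pmCherry-3xNLS-OptoJNKi-dsm is a 5.2 kb mammalian expression plasmid built on the Clontech pmCherry-C1 backbone. It replicates at high copy in E. coli from a ColE1/pUC-type origin and also carries an f1 origin. A single NeoR/KanR (Tn5 aminoglycoside phosphotransferase) gene, driven by tandem bacterial (bla) and SV40 early promoters and terminated by an HSV TK poly(A) signal, gives kanamycin resistance in bacteria and G418 selection in mammalian cells.

The payload is expressed from the CMV immediate-early enhancer/promoter and ends at an SV40 poly(A) signal. It encodes mCherry from the backbone fused at its C-terminus to a synthetic insert of about 590 bp cloned between BsrGI and BamHI. The insert comprises three nuclear localisation signals, the Avena sativa phototropin LOV2-Jα photosensor domain (residues 404–546), and the JNK-inhibitory peptide JIP11. In the OptoJNKi design the inhibitor is placed under the control of the light-sensitive LOV2-Jα domain, so that JNK inhibition is regulated by illumination. This version carries the C450A substitution, which the record describes as a dark-state mutant of the photosensor. It is therefore presumably intended as a light-insensitive control for the photoactivatable nuclear construct, although the record does not state this use explicitly. The mCherry tag allows expression and nuclear localisation to be visualised.

Two automated annotations in the insert region should be read with caution. The feature called a flavin-dependent cyan fluorescent protein "SH3" most likely reflects homology to the flavin-binding LOV2 domain. The "large T antigen" fragment lies downstream of the LOV-like feature and just before the SV40 poly(A) signal, so its identity is unclear from the table. The NLS repeats and JIP11 are not annotated separately.
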