Features (pLannotate 1.2.2; 16 found; start..end, strand, type, name):
      1..58      +  rep_origin     RSF ori (fragment): Plasmids containing the RSF 1030 origin of replication can be propagated in E. coli cells that contain additional plasmids with compatible origins.
    126..429     +  enhancer       CMV enhancer: human cytomegalovirus immediate early enhancer
    430..633     +  promoter       CMV promoter: human cytomegalovirus (CMV) immediate early promoter
    678..1385    +  CDS            mCherry: mCherry is a basic (constitutively fluorescent) red fluorescent protein published in 2004, derived from Discosoma sp.. It is reported to be a very rapidly-maturing monomer with low acid sensitivity.
   1467..1492    +  misc_feature   MCS (fragment): multiple cloning site
   1515..1844    +  CDS            SH3: SH3 is a basic (constitutively fluorescent) cyan fluorescent protein published in 2019, derived from Arabidopsis thaliana. It requires the cofactor flavin for fluorescence.
   1986..2070    +  CDS            large T antigen (fragment): large T antigen from SV40 (simian virus 40)
   2093..2214    +  polyA_signal   SV40 poly(A) signal: SV40 polyadenylation signal
   2248..2676    -  rep_origin     f1 ori (sequence partly withheld): f1 bacteriophage origin of replication; arrow indicates direction of (+) strand synthesis
   2703..2807    +  promoter       AmpR promoter: bla
   2809..3166    +  promoter       SV40 promoter: SV40 enhancer and early promoter
   3201..3995    +  CDS            NeoR/KanR: aminoglycoside phosphotransferase from Tn5; aph(3')-II (or nptII); confers resistance to neomycin, kanamycin, and G418 (Geneticin®)
   4016..4168    +  CDS            ble (fragment): BLE_KLEPN - Experimental evidence at protein level: Swiss-Prot protein existence level 1. Binding protein with a strong affinity to the bleomycin family of antibiotics. Binds to CL990; an antimitotic-antibiotic compound. From Klebsiella pneumoniae.
   4227..4274    +  polyA_signal   HSV TK poly(A) signal: herpes simplex virus thymidine kinase polyadenylation signal (Cole and Stacy, 1985)
   4365..4381    -  polyA_signal   bGH poly(A) signal (fragment): bovine growth hormone polyadenylation signal
   4603..5191    +  rep_origin     ori: high-copy-number ColE1/pMB1/pBR322/pUC origin of replication
>Addgene plasmid #89743 | pmCherry-3xNLS-OptoJNKi-dsm | addgene full sequence | sequence record 192503 | Addgene NGS Result
TTGCTCACATGTTCTTTCCTGCGTTATCCCCTGATTCTGTGGATAACCGTATTACCGCCATGCATTAGTT
ATTAATAGTAATCAATTACGGGGTCATTAGTTCATAGCCCATATATGGAGTTCCGCGTTACATAACTTAC
GGTAAATGGCCCGCCTGGCTGACCGCCCAACGACCCCCGCCCATTGACGTCAATAATGACGTATGTTCCC
ATAGTAACGCCAATAGGGACTTTCCATTGACGTCAATGGGTGGAGTATTTACGGTAAACTGCCCACTTGG
CAGTACATCAAGTGTATCATATGCCAAGTACGCCCCCTATTGACGTCAATGACGGTAAATGGCCCGCCTG
GCATTATGCCCAGTACATGACCTTATGGGACTTTCCTACTTGGCAGTACATCTACGTATTAGTCATCGCT
ATTACCATGGTGATGCGGTTTTGGCAGTACATCAATGGGCGTGGATAGCGGTTTGACTCACGGGGATTTC
CAAGTCTCCACCCCATTGACGTCAATGGGAGTTTGTTTTGGCACCAAAATCAACGGGACTTTCCAAAATG
TCGTAACAACTCCGCCCCATTGACGCAAATGGGCGGTAGGCGTGTACGGTGGGAGGTCTATATAAGCAGA
GCTGGTTTAGTGAACCGTCAGATCCGCTAGCGCTACCGGTCGCCACCATGGTGAGCAAGGGCGAGGAGGA
TAACATGGCCATCATCAAGGAGTTCATGCGCTTCAAGGTGCACATGGAGGGCTCCGTGAACGGCCACGAG
TTCGAGATCGAGGGCGAGGGCGAGGGCCGCCCCTACGAGGGCACCCAGACCGCCAAGCTGAAGGTGACCA
AGGGTGGCCCCCTGCCCTTCGCCTGGGACATCCTGTCCCCTCAGTTCATGTACGGCTCCAAGGCCTACGT
GAAGCACCCCGCCGACATCCCCGACTACTTGAAGCTGTCCTTCCCCGAGGGCTTCAAGTGGGAGCGCGTG
ATGAACTTCGAGGACGGCGGCGTGGTGACCGTGACCCAGGACTCCTCCCTGCAGGACGGCGAGTTCATCT
ACAAGGTGAAGCTGCGCGGCACCAACTTCCCCTCCGACGGCCCCGTAATGCAGAAGAAGACCATGGGCTG
GGAGGCCTCCTCCGAGCGGATGTACCCCGAGGACGGCGCCCTGAAGGGCGAGATCAAGCAGAGGCTGAAG
CTGAAGGACGGCGGCCACTACGACGCTGAGGTCAAGACCACCTACAAGGCCAAGAAGCCCGTGCAGCTGC
CCGGCGCCTACAACGTCAACATCAAGTTGGACATCACCTCCCACAACGAGGACTACACCATCGTGGAACA
GTACGAACGCGCCGAGGGCCGCCACTCCACCGGCGGCATGGACGAGCTGTACAAGTCCGGACTCAGATCC
GACCCCAGAAGAAAGCGCAAGGTGGACCCCAAGAAGAAGCGCAAGGTGGACCCCAAGAAGAAGCGCAGAT
CTCGAGCTCAAGCTTCGAATTCACTGGCAACAACACTGGAGAGAATCGAGAAAAACTTCGTCATCACCGA
CCCTAGACTGCCCGATAATCCTATCATCTTCGCCTCCGACTCATTTCTCCAGCTCACTGAGTACTCTCGG
GAGGAAATTCTGGGCCGGAATGCCCGGTTCCTCCAGGGACCTGAAACCGATAGAGCCACTGTCCGAAAAA
TCCGGGATGCCATCGACAATCAGACTGAGGTGACCGTCCAGCTCATCAATTACACCAAATCTGGCAAAAA
ATTCTGGAACCTGTTCCACCTCCAGCCTATGAGAGATCAGAAGGGCGACGTCCAGTACTTTATTGGCGTC
CAGCTCGATGGAACTGAACATGTGAGGGACGCTGCAGAACGAGAGGGCGTGATGCTCATCAAAAAAACCG
CCGAAAACATCGATGAGGCCGCTAAAGAGCTGTCTAGAAGACCCAAACGACCAACCACACTGAACCTCTT
CTAGGATCCACCGGATCTAGATAACTGATCATAATCAGCCATACCACATTTGTAGAGGTTTTACTTGCTT
TAAAAAACCTCCCACACCTCCCCCTGAACCTGAAACATAAAATGAATGCAATTGTTGTTGTTAACTTGTT
TATTGCAGCTTATAATGGTTACAAATAAAGCAATAGCATCACAAATTTCACAAATAAAGCATTTTTTTCA
CTGCATTCTAGTTGTGGTTTGTCCAAACTCATCAATGTATCTTAACGCGTAAATTGTAAGCGTTAATATT
TTGTTAAAATTCGCGTTAAATTTTTGTTAAATCAGCTCATTTTTTAACCAATAGGCCGAAATCGGCAAAA
TCCCTTATAAATCAAAAGAATAGACCGAGATAGGGT
[37 nt withheld, positions 2347-2383]
AAAGAACGTGGACTCCAACGTCAAAGG
[49 nt withheld, positions 2411-2459]
T
[91 nt withheld, positions 2461-2551]
G
[124 nt withheld, positions 2553-2676]
CAGGTGGCACTTTTCGGGGAAATGTGCGCGGAACCCCTATTTGTTTATTTTTCTAAATACATTCAAATAT
GTATCCGCTCATGAGACAATAACCCTGATAAATGCTTCAATAATATTGAAAAAGGAAGAGTCCTGAGGCG
GAAAGAACCAGCTGTGGAATGTGTGTCAGTTAGGGTGTGGAAAGTCCCCAGGCTCCCCAGCAGGCAGAAG
TATGCAAAGCATGCATCTCAATTAGTCAGCAACCAGGTGTGGAAAGTCCCCAGGCTCCCCAGCAGGCAGA
AGTATGCAAAGCATGCATCTCAATTAGTCAGCAACCATAGTCCCGCCCCTAACTCCGCCCATCCCGCCCC
TAACTCCGCCCAGTTCCGCCCATTCTCCGCCCCATGGCTGACTAATTTTTTTTATTTATGCAGAGGCCGA
GGCCGCCTCGGCCTCTGAGCTATTCCAGAAGTAGTGAGGAGGCTTTTTTGGAGGCCTAGGCTTTTGCAAA
GATCGATCAAGAGACAGGATGAGGATCGTTTCGCATGATTGAACAAGATGGATTGCACGCAGGTTCTCCG
GCCGCTTGGGTGGAGAGGCTATTCGGCTATGACTGGGCACAACAGACAATCGGCTGCTCTGATGCCGCCG
TGTTCCGGCTGTCAGCGCAGGGGCGCCCGGTTCTTTTTGTCAAGACCGACCTGTCCGGTGCCCTGAATGA
ACTGCAAGACGAGGCAGCGCGGCTATCGTGGCTGGCCACGACGGGCGTTCCTTGCGCAGCTGTGCTCGAC
GTTGTCACTGAAGCGGGAAGGGACTGGCTGCTATTGGGCGAAGTGCCGGGGCAGGATCTCCTGTCATCTC
ACCTTGCTCCTGCCGAGAAAGTATCCATCATGGCTGATGCAATGCGGCGGCTGCATACGCTTGATCCGGC
TACCTGCCCATTCGACCACCAAGCGAAACATCGCATCGAGCGAGCACGTACTCGGATGGAAGCCGGTCTT
GTCGATCAGGATGATCTGGACGAAGAGCATCAGGGGCTCGCGCCAGCCGAACTGTTCGCCAGGCTCAAGG
CGAGCATGCCCGACGGCGAGGATCTCGTCGTGACCCATGGCGATGCCTGCTTGCCGAATATCATGGTGGA
AAATGGCCGCTTTTCTGGATTCATCGACTGTGGCCGGCTGGGTGTGGCGGACCGCTATCAGGACATAGCG
TTGGCTACCCGTGATATTGCTGAAGAGCTTGGCGGCGAATGGGCTGACCGCTTCCTCGTGCTTTACGGTA
TCGCCGCTCCCGATTCGCAGCGCATCGCCTTCTATCGCCTTCTTGACGAGTTCTTCTGAGCGGGACTCTG
GGGTTCGAAATGACCGACCAAGCGACGCCCAACCTGCCATCACGAGATTTCGATTCCACCGCCGCCTTCT
ATGAAAGGTTGGGCTTCGGAATCGTTTTCCGGGACGCCGGCTGGATGATCCTCCAGCGCGGGGATCTCAT
GCTGGAGTTCTTCGCCCACCCTAGGGGGAGGCTAACTGAAACACGGAAGGAGACAATACCGGAAGGAACC
CGCGCTATGACGGCAATAAAAAGACAGAATAAAACGCACGGTGTTGGGTCGTTTGTTCATAAACGCGGGG
TTCGGTCCCAGGGCTGGCACTCTGTCGATACCCCACCGAGACCCCATTGGGGCCAATACGCCCGCGTTTC
TTCCTTTTCCCCACCCCACCCCCCAAGTTCGGGTGAAGGCCCAGGGCTCGCAGCCAACGTCGGGGCGGCA
GGCCCTGCCATAGCCTCAGGTTACTCATATATACTTTAGATTGATTTAAAACTTCATTTTTAATTTAAAA
GGATCTAGGTGAAGATCCTTTTTGATAATCTCATGACCAAAATCCCTTAACGTGAGTTTTCGTTCCACTG
AGCGTCAGACCCCGTAGAAAAGATCAAAGGATCTTCTTGAGATCCTTTTTTTCTGCGCGTAATCTGCTGC
TTGCAAACAAAAAAACCACCGCTACCAGCGGTGGTTTGTTTGCCGGATCAAGAGCTACCAACTCTTTTTC
CGAAGGTAACTGGCTTCAGCAGAGCGCAGATACCAAATACTGTTCTTCTAGTGTAGCCGTAGTTAGGCCA
CCACTTCAAGAACTCTGTAGCACCGCCTACATACCTCGCTCTGCTAATCCTGTTACCAGTGGCTGCTGCC
AGTGGCGATAAGTCGTGTCTTACCGGGTTGGACTCAAGACGATAGTTACCGGATAAGGCGCAGCGGTCGG
GCTGAACGGGGGGTTCGTGCACACAGCCCAGCTTGGAGCGAACGACCTACACCGAACTGAGATACCTACA
GCGTGAGCTATGAGAAAGCGCCACGCTTCCCGAAGGGAGAAAGGCGGACAGGTATCCGGTAAGCGGCAGG
GTCGGAACAGGAGAGCGCACGAGGGAGCTTCCAGGGGGAAACGCCTGGTATCTTTATAGTCCTGTCGGGT
TTCGCCACCTCTGACTTGAGCGTCGATTTTTGTGATGCTCGTCAGGGGGGCGGAGCCTATGGAAAAACGC
CAGCAACGCGGCCTTTTTACGGTTCCTGGCCTTTTGCTGGCCTT
